Addgene plasmid #233432: LSM101 CMV-TO-ADAR2dd(E488Q,T501A)-MCP
Depositing lab: Xiaojing Gao. Publication: Post-transcriptional modular synthetic receptors. Zhang X, Mille-Fragoso LS, Kaseniit KE, Lee AP, Zhang M, Call CC, Hu Y, Xie Y, Gao XJ. Nat Chem Biol. 2025 Mar 28. doi: 10.1038/s41589-025-01872-w. PubMed 40155716.
Backbone
  Vector backbone: FLP-IN
  Vector type: Mammalian Expression
Growth in bacteria
  Bacterial resistance: Ampicillin, 100 μg/mL
  Growth temperature: 37°C
  Growth strain: DH5alpha
  Copy number: High Copy
Gene/Insert
  Gene/Insert name: ADAR2dd-tdMCP
  Species: Synthetic
  Mutation: E488Q, T501A on ADAR2dd
  Promoter: CMV
  Cloning method: Gibson Cloning
Terms and licenses: Academic/Nonprofit Terms; Industry Terms: Not Available to Industry
How to cite: LSM101 CMV-TO-ADAR2dd(E488Q,T501A)-MCP was a gift from Xiaojing Gao (Addgene plasmid # 233432 ; http://n2t.net/addgene:233432 ; RRID:Addgene_233432)
