[The description below was written by a language model from this plasmid's Addgene catalogue record and pLannotate feature annotations shown in this document.]
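Description:
LSM101 CMV-TO-ADAR2dd(E488Q,T501A)-MCP is a 7.1 kb mammalian expression plasmid built on a Flp-In backbone. It is propagated in E. coli through a high-copy ColE1/pUC-type origin and selected with ampicillin via the β-lactamase gene. For mammalian cells, the backbone carries an FRT site placed directly upstream of a hygromycin resistance coding sequence that is followed by an SV40 polyadenylation signal. No full promoter is annotated next to this cassette. That matches the standard Flp-In design, in which FLP-mediated recombination into a genomic FRT landing site places the hygromycin gene behind a resident promoter, so that only correct single-copy integrants become resistant. The short lacI, ble, f1 ori and SV40 promoter fragments appear to be backbone remnants.

The payload is a synthetic fusion of the ADAR2 deaminase domain (ADAR2dd) to the MS2 bacteriophage coat protein, listed in the record as tandem-dimer MCP (tdMCP). The feature table detects only one coat-protein-like segment. ADAR2dd catalyses adenosine-to-inosine editing in double-stranded RNA and carries the E488Q and T501A substitutions; E488Q is widely known as a hyperactive variant, while the record does not explain the role of T501A. MCP binds MS2 RNA hairpins and would therefore recruit the editor to hairpin-tagged RNAs. Expression is driven by the CMV enhancer and promoter followed by tet operator sequences (the "TO" in the name), which allow repression by Tet repressor and induction with tetracycline or doxycycline in suitable host lines. The transcript ends at a bGH polyadenylation signal. The construct comes from work on post-transcriptional modular synthetic receptors, where it presumably supplies the RNA-editing component.
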