Features (pLannotate 1.2.2; 23 found; start..end, strand, type, name):
    547..1135    +  rep_origin     ori: high-copy-number ColE1/pMB1/pBR322/pUC origin of replication
   1318..1410    +  CDS            lacI (fragment): lac repressor; lacI; The lac repressor binds to the lac operator to inhibit transcription in E. coli. This inhibition can be relieved by adding lactose or isopropyl-β-D-thiogalactopyranoside (IPTG).
   1423..1444    +  protein_bind   CAP binding site: CAP binding activates transcription in the presence of cAMP. E. coli catabolite activator protein
   1459..1489    +  promoter       lac promoter: promoter for the E. coli lac operon
   1497..1513    +  protein_bind   lac operator: The lac repressor binds to the lac operator to inhibit transcription in E. coli. This inhibition can be relieved by adding lactose or isopropyl-β-D-thiogalactopyranoside (IPTG). lac repressor encoded by lacI
   1586..1707    -  polyA_signal   SV40 poly(A) signal: SV40 polyadenylation signal
   1702..1827    -  CDS            ble (fragment): BLE_KLEPN - Experimental evidence at protein level: Swiss-Prot protein existence level 1. Binding protein with a strong affinity to the bleomycin family of antibiotics. Binds to CL990; an antimitotic-antibiotic compound. From Klebsiella pneumoniae.
   1837..2859    -  CDS            HygR: aminoglycoside phosphotransferase from E. coli; aph(4)-Ia; confers resistance to hygromycin
   2867..2914    -  protein_bind   FRT: FLP-mediated recombination occurs in the 8-bp core sequence TCTAGAAA (Turan and Bode, 2011). FLP recombinase from the Saccharomyces cerevisiae 2μ plasmid
   2919..3152    -  rep_origin     f1 ori (fragment) (sequence partly withheld): f1 bacteriophage origin of replication; arrow indicates direction of (+) strand synthesis
   3173..3194    -  promoter       SV40 promoter (fragment): SV40 enhancer and early promoter
   3198..3221    -  polyA_signal   bGH poly(A) signal (fragment): bovine growth hormone polyadenylation signal
   3237..3461    -  polyA_signal   bGH poly(A) signal: bovine growth hormone polyadenylation signal
   3574..3924    -  CDS            CAPSD_BPMS2 (fragment): Experimental evidence at protein level: Swiss-Prot protein existence level 1. Acts as a translational repressor of viral replicase synthesis late in infection. This latter function is the result of capsid protein interaction with an RNA hairpin which contains the replicase ribosome-binding site. From Escherichia phage MS2 (Bacteriophage MS2).
   4330..5538    -  CDS            Adarb1 (fragment): RED1_RAT - Also known as Red1. Experimental evidence at protein level: Swiss-Prot protein existence level 1. Catalyzes the hydrolytic deamination of adenosine to inosine in double-stranded RNA (dsRNA) referred to as A-to-I RNA editing. This may affect gene expression and function in a number of ways that include mRNA translation by changing codons and hence the amino acid sequence of proteins; pre-mRNA splicing by altering splice site recognition sequences; RNA stability by changing sequences involved in nuclease recognition; genetic stability in the case of RNA virus genomes by changing seque
   5631..5664    -  promoter       TRE3GV promoter (fragment): 3rd-generation Tet-responsive promoter that can be activated by binding of Tet-On® 3G, optimized for retroviral and lentiviral vectors
   5672..5691    -  promoter       PLtetO-1 promoter (fragment): modified phage lambda PL promoter with tet operator sites (Lutz and Bujard, 1997)
   5693..5712    -  promoter       PLtetO-1 promoter (fragment): modified phage lambda PL promoter with tet operator sites (Lutz and Bujard, 1997)
   5714..5917    -  promoter       CMV promoter: human cytomegalovirus (CMV) immediate early promoter
   5918..6297    -  enhancer       CMV enhancer: human cytomegalovirus immediate early enhancer
   6447..6499    +  misc_feature   bom (fragment): basis of mobility region from pBR322
   6558..6662    +  promoter       AmpR promoter: bla
   6663..376     +  CDS            AmpR (across the origin): β-lactamase; bla; confers resistance to ampicillin, carbenicillin, and related antibiotics
>Addgene plasmid #233432 | LSM101 CMV-TO-ADAR2dd(E488Q,T501A)-MCP | addgene full sequence | sequence record 466389 | Addgene NGS Result
TTGGGAACCGGAGCTGAATGAAGCCATACCAAACGACGAGCGTGACACCACGATGCCTGTAGCAATGGCA
ACAACGTTGCGCAAACTATTAACTGGCGAACTACTTACTCTAGCTTCCCGGCAACAATTAATAGACTGGA
TGGAGGCGGATAAAGTTGCAGGACCACTTCTGCGCTCGGCCCTTCCGGCTGGCTGGTTTATTGCTGATAA
ATCTGGAGCCGGTGAGCGTGGGTCTCGCGGTATCATTGCAGCACTGGGGCCAGATGGTAAGCCCTCCCGT
ATCGTAGTTATCTACACGACGGGGAGTCAGGCAACTATGGATGAACGAAATAGACAGATCGCTGAGATAG
GTGCCTCACTGATTAAGCATTGGTAACTGTCAGACCAAGTTTACTCATATATACTTTAGATTGATTTAAA
ACTTCATTTTTAATTTAAAAGGATCTAGGTGAAGATCCTTTTTGATAATCTCATGACCAAAATCCCTTAA
CGTGAGTTTTCGTTCCACTGAGCGTCAGACCCCGTAGAAAAGATCAAAGGATCTTCTTGAGATCCTTTTT
TTCTGCGCGTAATCTGCTGCTTGCAAACAAAAAAACCACCGCTACCAGCGGTGGTTTGTTTGCCGGATCA
AGAGCTACCAACTCTTTTTCCGAAGGTAACTGGCTTCAGCAGAGCGCAGATACCAAATACTGTTCTTCTA
GTGTAGCCGTAGTTAGGCCACCACTTCAAGAACTCTGTAGCACCGCCTACATACCTCGCTCTGCTAATCC
TGTTACCAGTGGCTGCTGCCAGTGGCGATAAGTCGTGTCTTACCGGGTTGGACTCAAGACGATAGTTACC
GGATAAGGCGCAGCGGTCGGGCTGAACGGGGGGTTCGTGCACACAGCCCAGCTTGGAGCGAACGACCTAC
ACCGAACTGAGATACCTACAGCGTGAGCTATGAGAAAGCGCCACGCTTCCCGAAGGGAGAAAGGCGGACA
GGTATCCGGTAAGCGGCAGGGTCGGAACAGGAGAGCGCACGAGGGAGCTTCCAGGGGGAAACGCCTGGTA
TCTTTATAGTCCTGTCGGGTTTCGCCACCTCTGACTTGAGCGTCGATTTTTGTGATGCTCGTCAGGGGGG
CGGAGCCTATGGAAAAACGCCAGCAACGCGGCCTTTTTACGGTTCCTGGCCTTTTGCTGGCCTTTTGCTC
ACATGTTCTTTCCTGCGTTATCCCCTGATTCTGTGGATAACCGTATTACCGCCTTTGAGTGAGCTGATAC
CGCTCGCCGCAGCCGAACGACCGAGCGCAGCGAGTCAGTGAGCGAGGAAGCGGAAGAGCGCCCAATACGC
AAACCGCCTCTCCCCGCGCGTTGGCCGATTCATTAATGCAGCTGGCACGACAGGTTTCCCGACTGGAAAG
CGGGCAGTGAGCGCAACGCAATTAATGTGAGTTAGCTCACTCATTAGGCACCCCAGGCTTTACACTTTAT
GCTTCCGGCTCGTATGTTGTGTGGAATTGTGAGCGGATAACAATTTCACACAGGAAACAGCTATGACCAT
GATTACGCCAAGCTCTAGCTAGAGGTCGACGGTATACAGACATGATAAGATACATTGATGAGTTTGGACA
AACCACAACTAGAATGCAGTGAAAAAAATGCTTTATTTGTGAAATTTGTGATGCTATTGCTTTATTTGTA
ACCATTATAAGCTGCAATAAACAAGTTGGGGTGGGCGAAGAACTCCAGCATGAGATCCCCGCGCTGGAGG
ATCATCCAGCCGGCGTCCCGGAAAACGATTCCGAAGCCCAACCTTTCATAGAAGGCGGCGGTGGAATCGA
AATCTCGTAGTACGTGCTATTCCTTTGCCCTCGGACGAGTGCTGGGGCGTCGGTTTCCACTATCGGCGAG
TACTTCTACACAGCCATCGGTCCAGACGGCCGCGCTTCTGCGGGCGATTTGTGTACGCCCGACAGTCCCG
GCTCCGGATCGGACGATTGCGTCGCATCGACCCTGCGCCCAAGCTGCATCATCGAAATTGCCGTCAACCA
AGCTCTGATAGAGTTGGTCAAGACCAATGCGGAGCATATACGCCCGGAGCCGCGGCGATCCTGCAAGCTC
CGGATGCCTCCGCTCGAAGTAGCGCGTCTGCTGCTCCATACAAGCCAACCACGGCCTCCAGAAGAAGATG
TTGGCGACCTCGTATTGGGAATCCCCGAACATCGCCTCGCTCCAGTCAATGACCGCTGTTATGCGGCCAT
TGTCCGTCAGGACATTGTTGGAGCCGAAATCCGCGTGCACGAGGTGCCGGACTTCGGGGCAGTCCTCGGC
CCAAAGCATCAGCTCATCGAGAGCCTGCGCGACGGACGCACTGACGGTGTCGTCCATCACAGTTTGCCAG
TGATACACATGGGGATCAGCAATCGCGCATATGAAATCACGCCATGTAGTGTATTGACCGATTCCTTGCG
GTCCGAATGGGCCGAACCCGCTCGTCTGGCTAAGATCGGCCGCAGCGATCGCATCCATGGCCTCCGCGAC
CGGCTGCAGAACAGCGGGCAGTTCGGTTTCAGGCAGGTCTTGCAACGTGACACCCTGTGCACGGCGGGAG
ATGCAATAGGTCAGGCTCTCGCTGAATTCCCCAATGTCAAGCACTTCCGGAATCGGGAGCGCGGCCGATG
CAAAGTGCCGATAAACATAACGATCTTTGTAGAAACCATCGGCGCAGCTATTTACCCGCAGGACATATCC
ACGCCCTCCTACATCGAAGCTGAAAGCACGAGATTCTTCGCCCTCCGAGAGCTGCATCAGGTCGGAGACG
CTGTCGAACTTTTCGATCAGAAACTTCTCGACAGACGTCGCGGTGAGTTCAGGCTTTTTGGCCAAGGAAG
TTCCTATACTTTCTAGAGAATAGGAACTTCGGAATAGGAACTTCTAGGTACGTGAACCATCACCCT
[91 nt withheld, positions 2937-3027]
G
[124 nt withheld, positions 3029-3152]
GGGGATACCCCCTAGAGCCCCAGCTGGTTCTTTCCGCCTCAGAAGCCATAGAGCCCACCGCATCCCCAGA
ACATCGATAGATCTCCATAGAGCCCACCGCATCCCCAGCATGCCTGCTATTGTCTTCCCAATCCTCCCCC
TTGCTGTCCTGCCCCACCCCACCCCCCAGAATAGAATGACACCTACTCAGACAATGCGATGCAATTTCCT
CATTTTATTAGGAAAGGACAGTGGGAGTGGCACCTTCCAGGGTCAAGGAAGGCACGGGGGAGGGGCAAAC
AACAGATGGCTGGCAACTAGAAGGCACAGTCGAGGCTGATCAGCGGGTTTAAACTCAATGATGATTATGA
TGATGGTCGACGGCGCTATTCAGATCCTCTTCTGAGATGAGTTTTTGTTCGGGCCCTCCTCGAGCGGCTC
AGTAAATTCCGCTATTCGCAGCGATTGCGGAAGGTATCGGGTTGCCATCTTTCAGAAGTCCTTGCATGGC
TTTTACAATAAGCTCGCAGTCGCTATTGGTCGCAAATATCGGAATCGTCAATTCCATATTCAAGTATGAG
CGCCATGCACCTTTGGGGACCTCCACTTTAATGGTATACTTCCGGTTCTGGGCACTAGATTGGCGTACAC
TACAAGTCACCTTATAGGCTTGTGATCTTGAATTGGAAGAGATCCACTCGGCTATCCCATTCGCAAAGTT
ACTTGGAGCTACTGTGACGTCTCCAGTGCCGCCGTTGTCCACGAGCACAAACTGTGTAAAATTGGAGGCC
ATGGACCCGCCACCGGTTCCGCCACCATATATTCCTGAGTTGGCGGCGATCGCAGAGGGAATCGGGTTAC
CGTCTTTCAAAAGACCTTGCATGGCCTTGACAATCAGCTCGCAGTCTGAATTAGTCGCAAAGATTGGGAT
CGTAAGCTCCATATTAAGATAAGATCGCCACGCCCCTTTTGGCACTTCTACCTTTATGGTATATTTTCGG
TTCTGTGCGGAACTTTGGCGAACTGAGCATGTGACTTTATATGCCTGACTCCGGCTGTTACTACTTATCC
ATTCTGCAATCCCGTTCGCAAAATTGCTCGGCGCAACAGTTACGTCTCCGGTGCCACCATTGTCAACCAA
CACAAATTGCGTAAAGTTGCTCGCCATAGCCCCGCCACCGGTTCCGCCACCGGTACCGGGCGTGAGTGAG
AACTGGTCCTGCTCGGTGGGCTTCTCCACCCAGGCCCCCAGCCCCGCCTTGATGAAGGCTGTGAACAGAC
GCGCCTTGGCGGCCTGGTACTCCTTTGCCGCCAGCTTGGACTCATGGTACACGTTGGGTTTGGTAATCTT
GGAGCGTAGTAAGTGGGAGGGAACCTTGCCGTGCACACGCATCCAGCGACAGTACAACGCGTGCTTACAC
AGGCGGGACGCGCGGCCCAGCTCATCCTTCCCAGTCGTGGCGTTGATGACCTCAATAGCGGAGTCGCCTA
CCGTCCAGTTGACACTGAAGTTGGGGGCCTTCCCTGGCTGCCGTGCTTCTGCATTGCTGATGCCACTGAG
CAAAGGCTTGTTGAGGGTGTAGAGAGGTGGCAGGTCCTCTATGTTGGAGATCCGCTGGTACATGGCCCTG
GAAAGGTGGTCCCCGTGGTAAAGGCTGCCCAGGATGATGCTCGAGAAGTAAATGGGCTCCACGAAAATGC
TGAGCAGGGATCCCTGGATGCCCACCACGTTCCAGCGTGCAATCTTGTCACTGCAGGACATGGTGAGCAG
CCGCTCCCCTTGCAGCACCCCGTCCCACGCTTGGATGCTCGCATTGGAGCGCACTGGAATCGTCCCCTGA
CCAGACTCTATTTTGGTCCGTAGCTGTCCTCTTGCTTTACGATTTGGGTGTCTATCTGCTGGTTCTTCCA
GGATTGGCTCATGTGGTGAGAAGATTCTGGCATCTCCACAGGGAGAGGTGCTGATGTACAGATGAAACTG
GACATTCTCCTTCAGCCTAAACCCCCCTCGCTCTGATTTCTGAAAGATGGATCTTTTTTGATCATCTTTG
TTATTTAAGTAAAGCTCAAGTTGTGTATAAAGAAATCTGAGCAAGGATCTCCGAGATATTATTTCTGCAT
GGCAGTCATTTAATGCAAGGCCACGATCACTCATGTATTCACCATTAATACATTTTGTTCCTGTAGAAAC
ACTTATCACCTTGGCATCTTTAACATCTGTGCCTGTTGTCATGACGACTCCAGCCAGCACTTTTCTGCGA
GCGTGAGGGGAGGAGAAGTTGTCGGTCAGGTCACCAAACTTACCCAGGACCAGGCGTGAGACAGCGTCAG
CTAAAACCTGCGGTAAATGCAGCTGAAGACCCTCACTGGGAATAGGCTGGCGAGATGGCGTTTGATCCAA
GTGCAACATGGTGGCGAAGCTTAAGTTTAAACGCTAGAGTCCGGAGGCTGGATCGGTCCCGGTGTCTTCT
ATGGAGGTCAAAACAGCGTGGATGGCGTCTCCAGGCGATCTGACGGTTCACTAAACGAGCTCGTCGACGA
TCTCTATCACTGATAGGGAGATCTCTATCACTGATAGGGAGAGCTCTGCTTATATAGACCTCCCACCGTA
CACGCCTACCGCCCATTTGCGTCAATGGGGCGGAGTTGTTACGACATTTTGGAAAGTCCCGTTGATTTTG
GTGCCAAAACAAACTCCCATTGACGTCAATGGGGTGGAGACTTGGAAATCCCCGTGAGTCAAACCGCTAT
CCACGCCCATTGATGTACTGCCAAAACCGCATCACCATGGTAATAGCGATGACTAATACGTAGATGTACT
GCCAAGTAGGAAAGTCCCATAAGGTCATGTACTGGGCATAATGCCAGGCGGGCCATTTACCGTCATTGAC
GTCAATAGGGGGCGTACTTGGCATATGATACACTTGATGTACTGCCAAGTGGGCAGTTTACCGTAAATAC
TCCACCCATTGACGTCAATGGAAAGTCCCTATTGGCGTTACTATGGGAACATACGTCATTATTGACGTCA
ATGGGCGGGGGTCGTTGGGCGGTCAGCCAGGCGGGCCATTTACCGTAAGTTATGTAACGCGGAACTCCAT
ATATGGGCTATGAACTAATGACCCCGTAATTGATTACTATTAATAACTAGTCAATAATCAATGTCAACGC
GTATATCTGGCCCGTACGAAGCAGCGCAAAACGCCTAACCCTAAGCAGATTCTTCATGCAATTGTCGGTC
AAGCCTTGCCTTGTTGTAGCTTAAATTTTGCTCGCGCACTACTCAGCGACCTCCAACACACAAGCAGGGA
GCAGATACTGGCTTAACTATGCGGCATCAGAGCAGATTGTACTGAGAGTGCACCATAGGGGATCGGGAGA
TCTCCCGATCCGTCGACGTCAGGTGGCACTTTTCGGGGAAATGTGCGCGGAACCCCTATTTGTTTATTTT
TCTAAATACATTCAAATATGTATCCGCTCATGAGACAATAACCCTGATAAATGCTTCAATAATATTGAAA
AAGGAAGAGTATGAGTATTCAACATTTCCGTGTCGCCCTTATTCCCTTTTTTGCGGCATTTTGCCTTCCT
GTTTTTGCTCACCCAGAAACGCTGGTGAAAGTAAAAGATGCTGAAGATCAGTTGGGTGCACGAGTGGGTT
ACATCGAACTGGATCTCAACAGCGGTAAGATCCTTGAGAGTTTTCGCCCCGAAGAACGTTTTCCAATGAT
GAGCACTTTTAAAGTTCTGCTATGTGGCGCGGTATTATCCCGTATTGACGCCGGGCAAGAGCAACTCGGT
CGCCGCATACACTATTCTCAGAATGACTTGGTTGAGTACTCACCAGTCACAGAAAAGCATCTTACGGATG
GCATGACAGTAAGAGAATTATGCAGTGCTGCCATAACCATGAGTGATAACACTGCGGCCAACTTACTTCT
GACAACGATCGGAGGACCGAAGGAGCTAACCGCTTTTTTGCACAACATGGGGGATCATGTAACTCGCCTT
GATCG
